>Addgene plasmid #159566 | R701-X58-566: His6-MBP-tev-Avi-Hs.KRAS4b(2-169) Q61R | addgene full sequence | sequence record 313153 | Addgene NGS Result
TTAATACGACTCACTATAGGGGAATTGTGAGCGGATAACAATTCCCCTCTAGAAATAATTTTGTTTAACT
TTAAGAAGGAGATATACATATGAGATCCCATCACCATCACCATCACGGCAAAATCGAAGAAGGTAAACTG
GTAATCTGGATTAACGGCGATAAAGGCTATAACGGTCTCGCTGAAGTCGGTAAGAAATTCGAGAAAGATA
CCGGAATTAAAGTCACCGTTGAGCATCCGGATAAACTGGAAGAGAAATTCCCACAGGTTGCGGCAACTGG
CGATGGCCCTGACATTATCTTCTGGGCACACGACCGCTTTGGTGGCTACGCTCAATCTGGCCTGTTGGCT
GAAATCACCCCGGACAAAGCGTTCCAGGACAAGCTGTATCCGTTTACCTGGGATGCCGTACGTTACAACG
GCAAGCTGATTGCTTACCCGATCGCTGTTGAAGCGTTATCGCTGATTTATAACAAAGATCTGCTGCCGAA
CCCGCCAAAAACCTGGGAAGAGATCCCGGCGCTGGATAAAGAACTGAAAGCGAAAGGTAAGAGCGCGCTG
ATGTTCAACCTGCAAGAACCGTACTTCACCTGGCCGCTGATTGCTGCTGACGGGGGTTATGCGTTCAAGT
ATGAAAACGGCAAGTACGACATTAAAGACGTGGGCGTGGATAACGCTGGCGCGAAAGCGGGTCTGACCTT
CCTGGTTGACCTGATTAAAAACAAACACATGAATGCAGACACCGATTACTCCATCGCAGAAGCTGCCTTT
AATAAAGGCGAAACAGCGATGACCATCAACGGCCCGTGGGCATGGTCCAACATCGACACCAGCAAAGTGA
ATTATGGTGTAACGGTACTGCCGACCTTCAAGGGTCAACCATCCAAACCGTTCGTTGGCGTGCTGAGCGC
AGGTATTAACGCCGCCAGTCCGAACAAAGAGCTGGCAAAAGAGTTCCTCGAAAACTATCTGCTGACTGAT
GAAGGTCTGGAAGCGGTTAATAAAGACAAACCGCTGGGTGCCGTAGCGCTGAAGTCTTACGAGGAAGAGT
TGGCGAAAGATCCACGTATTGCCGCCACCATGGAAAACGCCCAGAAAGGTGAAATCATGCCGAACATCCC
GCAGATGTCCGCTTTCTGGTATGCCGTGCGTACTGCGGTGATCAACGCCGCCAGCGGTCGTCAGACTGTC
GATGAAGCCCTGAAAGACGCGCAGACTAATTCGGGATCTGATATCACAAGTTTGTACAAAAAAGTTGGCG
AAAACCTGTACTTCCAAGGCCTGAACGACATCTTCGAGGCTCAGAAAATCGAATGGCACGAAGGC
[504 nt withheld, positions 1326-1829]
TAATCAACTTTCTTGTACAAAGTGGTGATATCGCTAGCTAGATAGCTAGAAGCTTGCGGCCGCACAGCTG
TATACACGTGCAAGCCAGCCAGAACTCGCTCCTGAAGACCCAGAGGATCTCGAGCACCACCACCACCACC
ACTAATGTTAATTAAGTTGGGCGTTCCTAGGCTGATAAAACAGAATTTGCCTGGCGGCAGTAGCGCGGTG
GTCCCACCTGACCCCATGCCGAACTCAGAAGTGAAACGCCGTAGCGCCGATGGTAGTGTGGGGTCTCCCC
ATGCGAGAGTAGGGAACTGCCAGGCATCAAATAAAACGAAAGGCTCAGTCGAAAGACTGGGCCTTTCGTT
TTATCTGTTGTTTGTCGGTGAACGCTCTCCTGAGTAGGACAAATCCGCCGGGAGCGGATTTGAACGTTGC
GAAGCAACGGCCCGGAGGGTGGCGGGCAGGACGCCCGCCATAAACTGCCAGGCATCAAATTAAGCAGAAG
GCCATCCTGACGGATGGCCTTTTTGCGTTTCTACAAACTCTTTTGTTTATTTTTCTAAATACATTCAAAT
ATGTATCCGCTGAGCAATAACTAGCATAACCCCTTGGGGCCTCTAAACGGGTCTTGAGGGGTTTTTTGCT
GAAAGGAGGAACTATATCCGGATTGGCGAATGGG
[124 nt withheld, positions 2494-2617]
C
[91 nt withheld, positions 2619-2709]
A
[49 nt withheld, positions 2711-2759]
CCTTTGACGTTGGAGTCCACGTTCTTT
[37 nt withheld, positions 2787-2823]
ACCCTATCTCGGTCTATTCTTTTGATTTATAAGGGATTTTGCCGATTTCGGCCTATTGGTTAAAAAATGA
GCTGATTTAACAAAAATTTAACGCGAATTTTAACAAAATATTAACGTTTACAATTTCTGGCGGCACGATG
GCATGAGATTATCAAAAAGGATCTTCACCTAGATCCTTTTAAATTAAAAATGAAGTTTTAAATCAATCTA
AAGTATATATGAGTAAACTTGGTCTGACAGTTACCAATGCTTAATCAGTGAGGCACCTATCTCAGCGATC
TGTCTATTTCGTTCATCCATAGTTGCCTGACTCCCCGTCGTGTAGATAACTACGATACGGGAGGGCTTAC
CATCTGGCCCCAGTGCTGCAATGATACCGCGAGACCCACGCTCACCGGCTCCAGATTTATCAGCAATAAA
CCAGCCAGCCGGAAGGGCCGAGCGCAGAAGTGGTCCTGCAACTTTATCCGCCTCCATCCAGTCTATTAAT
TGTTGCCGGGAAGCTAGAGTAAGTAGTTCGCCAGTTAATAGTTTGCGCAACGTTGTTGCCATTGCTACAG
GCATCGTGGTGTCACGCTCGTCGTTTGGTATGGCTTCATTCAGCTCCGGTTCCCAACGATCAAGGCGAGT
TACATGATCCCCCATGTTGTGCAAAAAAGCGGTTAGCTCCTTCGGTCCTCCGATCGTTGTCAGAAGTAAG
TTGGCCGCAGTGTTATCACTCATGGTTATGGCAGCACTGCATAATTCTCTTACTGTCATGCCATCCGTAA
GATGCTTTTCTGTGACTGGTGAGTACTCAACCAAGTCATTCTGAGAATAGTGTATGCGGCGACCGAGTTG
CTCTTGCCCGGCGTCAATACGGGATAATACCGCGCCACATAGCAGAACTTTAAAAGTGCTCATCATTGGA
AAACGTTCTTCGGGGCGAAAACTCTCAAGGATCTTACCGCTGTTGAGATCCAGTTCGATGTAACCCACTC
GTGCACCCAACTGATCTTCAGCATCTTTTACTTTCACCAGCGTTTCTGGGTGAGCAAAAACAGGAAGGCA
AAATGCCGCAAAAAAGGGAATAAGGGCGACACGGAAATGTTGAATACTCATACTCTTCCTTTTTCAATCA
TGATTGAAGCATTTATCAGGGTTATTGTCTCATGAGCGGATACATATTTGAATGTATTTAGAAAAATAAA
CAAATAGGTCATGACCAAAATCCCTTAACGTGAGTTTTCGTTCCACTGAGCGTCAGACCCCGTAGAAAAG
ATCAAAGGATCTTCTTGAGATCCTTTTTTTCTGCGCGTAATCTGCTGCTTGCAAACAAAAAAACCACCGC
TACCAGCGGTGGTTTGTTTGCCGGATCAAGAGCTACCAACTCTTTTTCCGAAGGTAACTGGCTTCAGCAG
AGCGCAGATACCAAATACTGTCCTTCTAGTGTAGCCGTAGTTAGGCCACCACTTCAAGAACTCTGTAGCA
CCGCCTACATACCTCGCTCTGCTAATCCTGTTACCAGTGGCTGCTGCCAGTGGCGATAAGTCGTGTCTTA
CCGGGTTGGACTCAAGACGATAGTTACCGGATAAGGCGCAGCGGTCGGGCTGAACGGGGGGTTCGTGCAC
ACAGCCCAGCTTGGAGCGAACGACCTACACCGAACTGAGATACCTACAGCGTGAGCTATGAGAAAGCGCC
ACGCTTCCCGAAGGGAGAAAGGCGGACAGGTATCCGGTAAGCGGCAGGGTCGGAACAGGAGAGCGCACGA
GGGAGCTTCCAGGGGGAAACGCCTGGTATCTTTATAGTCCTGTCGGGTTTCGCCACCTCTGACTTGAGCG
TCGATTTTTGTGATGCTCGTCAGGGGGGCGGAGCCTATGGAAAAACGCCAGCAACGCGGCCTTTTTACGG
TTCCTGGCCTTTTGCTGGCCTTTTGCTCACATGTTCTTTCCTGCGTTATCCCCTGATTCTGTGGATAACC
GTATTACCGCCTTTGAGTGAGCTGATACCGCTCGCCGCAGCCGAACGACCGAGCGCAGCGAGTCAGTGAG
CGAGGAAGCGGAAGAGCGCCTGATGCGGTATTTTCTCCTTACGCATCTGTGCGGTATTTCACACCGCAAT
GGTGCACTCTCAGTACAATCTGCTCTGATGCCGCATAGTTAAGCCAGTATACACTCCGCTATCGCTACGT
GACTGGGTCATGGCTGCGCCCCGACACCCGCCAACACCCGCTGACGCGCCCTGACGGGCTTGTCTGCTCC
CGGCATCCGCTTACAGACAAGCTGTGACCGTCTCCGGGAGCTGCATGTGTCAGAGGTTTTCACCGTCATC
ACCGAAACGCGCGAGGCAGCTGCGGTAAAGCTCATCAGCGTGGTCGTGAAGCGATTCACAGATGTCTGCC
TGTTCATCCGCGTCCAGCTCGTTGAGTTTCTCCAGAAGCGTTAATGTCTGGCTTCTGATAAAGCGGGCCA
TGTTAAGGGCGGTTTTTTCCTGTTTGGTCACTGATGCCTCCGTGTAAGGGGGATTTCTGTTCATGGGGGT
AATGATACCGATGAAACGAGAGAGGATGCTCACGATACGGGTTACTGATGATGAACATGCCCGGTTACTG
GAACGTTGTGAGGGTAAACAACTGGCGGTATGGATGCGGCGGGACCAGAGAAAAATCACTCAGGGTCAAT
GCCAGCGCTTCGTTAATACAGATGTAGGTGTTCCACAGGGTAGCCAGCAGCATCCTGCGATGCAGATCCG
GAACATAATGGTGCAGGGCGCTGACTTCCGCGTTTCCAGACTTTACGAAACACGGAAACCGAAGACCATT
CATGTTGTTGCTCAGGTCGCAGACGTTTTGCAGCAGCAGTCGCTTCACGTTCGCTCGCGTATCGGTGATT
CATTCTGCTAACCAGTAAGGCAACCCCGCCAGCCTAGCCGGGTCCTCAACGACAGGAGCACGATCATGCT
AGTCATGCCCCGCGCCCACCGGAAGGAGCTGACTGGGTTGAAGGCTCTCAAGGGCATCGGTCGAGATCCC
GGTGCCTAATGAGTGAGCTAACTTACATTAATTGCGTTGCGCTCACTGCCCGCTTTCCAGTCGGGAAACC
TGTCGTGCCAGCTGCATTAATGAATCGGCCAACGCGCGGGGAGAGGCGGTTTGCGTATTGGGCGCCAGGG
TGGTTTTTCTTTTCACCAGTGAGACGGGCAACAGCTGATTGCCCTTCACCGCCTGGCCCTGAGAGAGTTG
CAGCAAGCGGTCCACGCTGGTTTGCCCCAGCAGGCGAAAATCCTGTTTGATGGTGGTTAACGGCGGGATA
TAACATGAGCTGTCTTCGGTATCGTCGTATCCCACTACCGAGATGTCCGCACCAACGCGCAGCCCGGACT
CGGTAATGGCGCGCATTGCGCCCAGCGCCATCTGATCGTTGGCAACCAGCATCGCAGTGGGAACGATGCC
CTCATTCAGCATTTGCATGGTTTGTTGAAAACCGGACATGGCACTCCAGTCGCCTTCCCGTTCCGCTATC
GGCTGAATTTGATTGCGAGTGAGATATTTATGCCAGCCAGCCAGACGCAGACGCGCCGAGACAGAACTTA
ATGGGCCCGCTAACAGCGCGATTTGCTGGTGACCCAATGCGACCAGATGCTCCACGCCCAGTCGCGTACC
GTCTTCATGGGAGAAAATAATACTGTTGATGGGTGTCTGGTCAGAGACATCAAGAAATAACGCCGGAACA
TTAGTGCAGGCAGCTTCCACAGCAATGGCATCCTGGTCATCCAGCGGATAGTTAATGATCAGCCCACTGA
CGCGTTGCGCGAGAAGATTGTGCACCGCCGCTTTACAGGCTTCGACGCCGCTTCGTTCTACCATCGACAC
CACCACGCTGGCACCCAGTTGATCGGCGCGAGATTTAATCGCCGCGACAATTTGCGACGGCGCGTGCAGG
GCCAGACTGGAGGTGGCAACGCCAATCAGCAACGACTGTTTGCCCGCCAGTTGTTGTGCCACGCGGTTGG
GAATGTAATTCAGCTCCGCCATCGCCGCTTCCACTTTTTCCCGCGTTTTCGCAGAAACGTGGCTGGCCTG
GTTCACCACGCGGGAAACGGTCTGATAAGAGACACCGGCATACTCTGCGACATCGTATAACGTTACTGGT
TTCACATTCACCACCCTGAATTGACTCTCTTCCGGGCGCTATCATGCCATACCGCGAAAGGTTTTGCGCC
ATTCGATGGTGTCCGGGATCTCGACGCTCTCCCTTATGCGACTCCTGCATTAGGAAGCAGCCCAGTAGTA
GGTTGAGGCCGTTGAGCACCGCCGCCGCAAGGAATGGTGCATGCAAGGAGATGGCGCCCAACAGTCCCCC
GGCCACGGGGCCTGCCACCATACCCACGCCGAAACAAGCGCTCATGAGCCCGAAGTGGCGAGCCCGATCT
TCCCCATCGGTGATGTCGGCGATATAGGCGCCAGCAACCGCACCTGTGGCGCCGGTGATGCCGGCCACGA
TGCGTCCGGCGTAGAGGATCGAGATCGATCTCGATCCCGCGAAA
Features (pLannotate 1.2.2; 28 found; start..end, strand, type, name):
      2..20      +  promoter       T7 promoter: promoter for bacteriophage T7 RNA polymerase
     21..45      +  protein_bind   lac operator: The lac repressor binds to the lac operator to inhibit transcription in E. coli. This inhibition can be relieved by adding lactose or isopropyl-β-D-thiogalactopyranoside (IPTG). lac repressor encoded by lacI
     60..82      +  RBS            RBS: efficient ribosome binding site from bacteriophage T7 gene 10 (Olins and Rangwala, 1989)
     99..116     +  CDS            7xHis (fragment): 6xHis affinity tag
    120..1217    +  CDS            MBP: maltose binding protein from E. coli; malE (mutated); This version of the gene does not encode a signal sequence, so MBP will remain in the cytosol.
   1237..1254    +  protein_bind   attB1 (fragment): mutant version of attB; core recombination site for the Gateway® BP reaction BP Clonase™
   1260..1276    +  CDS            TEV site (fragment): tobacco etch virus (TEV) protease recognition and cleavage site
   1278..1322    +  CDS            AviTag™: peptide tag that allows for enzymatic biotinylation
   1326..1829    +  CDS            K-Ras (fragment) (sequence withheld): human small GTPase proto-oncoprotein
   1837..1854    -  protein_bind   attB2 (fragment): mutant version of attB; core recombination site for the Gateway® BP reaction BP Clonase™
   1954..1971    +  CDS            9xHis (fragment): 9xHis affinity tag
   2018..2133    +  ncRNA          5S rRNA: Accession: RF00001 - 5S ribosomal RNA
   2137..2223    +  terminator     rrnB T1 terminator: Escherichia coli rrnB; transcription terminator T1 from the E. coli rrnB gene
   2315..2342    +  terminator     rrnB T2 terminator: transcription terminator T2 from the E. coli rrnB gene
   2361..2400    +  promoter       AmpR promoter (fragment): bla
   2410..2457    +  terminator     T7 terminator: transcription terminator for bacteriophage T7 RNA polymerase
   2494..2949    +  rep_origin     f1 ori (sequence partly withheld): f1 bacteriophage origin of replication; arrow indicates direction of (+) strand synthesis
   3064..3924    -  CDS            AmpR: β-lactamase; bla; confers resistance to ampicillin, carbenicillin, and related antibiotics
   3925..4017    -  promoter       AmpR promoter: bla
   4098..4686    +  rep_origin     ori: high-copy-number ColE1/pMB1/pBR322/pUC origin of replication
   4872..5011    -  misc_feature   bom: basis of mobility region from pBR322
   5113..5304    -  CDS            rop: Rop protein, which maintains plasmids at low copy number; rop
   5321..5701    +  CDS            YPB1_ECOLX: Protein predicted: Swiss-Prot protein existence level 4. From Escherichia coli.
   5763..5827    -  CDS            TcR (fragment): tetracycline efflux protein; tet; confers resistance to tetracycline
   5842..5863    -  protein_bind   CAP binding site: CAP binding activates transcription in the presence of cAMP. E. coli catabolite activator protein
   5876..6958    -  CDS            lacI: lac repressor; lacI; The lac repressor binds to the lac operator to inhibit transcription in E. coli. This inhibition can be relieved by adding lactose or isopropyl-β-D-thiogalactopyranoside (IPTG).
   6959..7036    -  promoter       lacI promoter: lacI
   7044..7323    -  CDS            TcR (fragment): tetracycline efflux protein; tet; confers resistance to tetracycline
