[The description below was written by a language model from this plasmid's Addgene catalogue record and pLannotate feature annotations shown in this document.]
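Description:
R701-X58-566 is a bacterial expression plasmid built on the Gateway destination vector pDest-566 for producing a tagged, truncated human KRAS4b oncogenic mutant in E. coli. The 7.3 kb plasmid carries a ColE1/pBR322-type origin together with the rop gene and the bom region, consistent with its listing as low copy. It is selected with ampicillin through the β-lactamase gene. An f1 origin is also present, and short tetracycline-resistance fragments are nonfunctional remnants of the pBR322-derived backbone.

Expression is driven by a T7 promoter followed by a lac operator and the phage T7 gene 10 ribosome binding site. The plasmid-borne lacI gene supplies repressor, so transcription stays off until it is induced with IPTG in a host that provides T7 RNA polymerase. The open reading frame begins with a His6 tag and a signal-sequence-less maltose binding protein, which remains cytosolic and serves as a solubility and affinity partner. After the attB1 scar left by Gateway recombination come a TEV protease site, an AviTag for enzymatic biotinylation, and KRAS4b residues 2–169 carrying the Q61R substitution. This fragment corresponds to the G-domain without the C-terminal hypervariable region. TEV cleavage would remove His6-MBP and leave Avi-tagged KRAS. The insert ends before attB2, so the additional His-tag fragment annotated downstream is presumably vector sequence that is not translated. The rrnB T1/T2 terminators and a T7 terminator follow the cassette.

The stated purpose is E. coli production of this fusion protein. The AviTag would suit it to biotin-based immobilisation or capture in biochemical and biophysical studies of mutant RAS, although the record does not spell out such uses.
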