Addgene plasmid #159566: R701-X58-566: His6-MBP-tev-Avi-Hs.KRAS4b(2-169) Q61R
Purpose: E. coli protein expression of His6-MBP-tev-Avi-Hs.KRAS4b(2-169) Q61R
Depositing lab: Dominic Esposito. Depositing organization: National Cancer Institute (NCI). Publication: Farnesylated and methylated KRAS4b: high yield production of protein suitable for biophysical studies of prenylated protein-lipid interactions. Gillette WK, Esposito D, Abreu Blanco M, Alexander P, Bindu L, Bittner C, Chertov O, Frank PH, Grose C, Jones JE, Meng Z, Perkins S, Van Q, Ghirlando R, Fivash M, Nissley DV, McCormick F, Holderfield M, Stephen AG. Sci Rep. 2015 Nov 2;5:15916. doi: 10.1038/srep15916. PubMed 26522388.
Backbone
  Vector backbone: pDest-566
  Vector type: Bacterial Expression
Growth in bacteria
  Bacterial resistance: Ampicillin, 100 μg/mL
  Growth temperature: 37°C
  Growth strain: DH5alpha
  Copy number: Low Copy
Gene/Insert
  Gene/Insert name: His6-MBP-tev-Avi-Hs.KRAS4b(2-169) Q61R
  Species: H. sapiens (human)
  Mutation: Q61R
  Entrez Gene: KRAS (a.k.a. 'C-K-RAS, C-K-RAS, CFC2, K-RAS2A, K-RAS2B, K-RAS4A, K-RAS4B, K-Ras, K-Ras 2, KI-RAS, KRAS1, KRAS2, NS, NS3, OES, RALD, RASK2, c-Ki-ras, c-Ki-ras2)
  Tag / fusion protein: His6-MBP-tev-Avi (N terminal on insert)
  Cloning method: Gateway Cloning
Terms and licenses: Academic/Nonprofit Terms; Industry Terms: Not Available to Industry
How to cite: R701-X58-566: His6-MBP-tev-Avi-Hs.KRAS4b(2-169) Q61R was a gift from Dominic Esposito (Addgene plasmid # 159566 ; http://n2t.net/addgene:159566 ; RRID:Addgene_159566)
